>Addgene plasmid #74656 | SPIN3A | depositor partial sequence | sequence record 140917 | insert
ATGCCTCGGGGGAACATCGTGGGCTGCAGAATTCAGCACGGATGGAAAGATGGAGATGAACCTCTAACAC
AGTGGAAAGGAACCGTTCTGGATCAGGTACCTGTAAATCCCTCTCTGTATCTTATCAAATATGATGGATT
TGACTGTGTTTATGGATTAGAACTTCACAGAGATGAAAGAGTGTCATCACTTGAAGTCCTTCCTAATAGA
GTTGCATCATCTAGAATCAGTGATACACACTTGGCAGAAATAATGGTTGGCAAGGCAGTGGAACATATTT
TTGAGACAGAGGAAGGTTCCAAAAATGAATGGAGGGGGATGGTCTTAGCTCAGGCACCTGTCATGAACAC
ATGGTTTTACATTACCTATGAGAAAGATCCTGTATTATATATGTACCAGCTCTTAGATGATTATAAAGAT
GGTGACCTCCGCATCCTTCAAGATTCCAATGATTCTCCTCTGGCAGAGAGGGAGCCAGGAGAAGTCATAG
ACAGCCTGGTAGGCAAACAGGTGGAATACGCCAAAGACGATGGCTCCAAGAGAACTGGCATGGTCATTCA
TCAGGTAGAAGCAAAACCCTCTGTGTACTTCATCAAATTTGATGATGATTTCCATATCTATGTCTACGAT
TTGGTAAAAACATCTGCAGAGAACCTCTACTTCCAATCGCACCATCATCACCACCATGATTACAAGGATG
ACGACGATAAGTGAGGATCC
