>Addgene plasmid #74656 | SPIN3A | addgene partial sequence | sequence record 142505 | T7term 5'-GCTAGTTATTGCTCAGCGG-3'
TTGTTAGCAGCCGGATCTCAGTGGTGGTGGTGGTGGTGCTCGAGTGCGGCCGCAAGCTTGTCGACGGAGC
TCGAATTCGGATCCTCACTTATCGTCGTCATCCTTGTAATCATGGTGGTGATGATGGTGCGATTGGAAGT
AGAGGTTCTCTGCAGATGTTTTTACCAAATCGTAGACATAGATATGGAAATCATCATCAAATTTGATGAA
GTACACAGAGGGTTTTGCTTCTACCTGATGAATGACCATGCCAGTTCTCTTGGAGCCATCGTCTTTGGCG
TATTCCACCTGTTTGCCTACCAGGCTGTCTATGACTTCTCCTGGCTCCCTCTCTGCCAGAGGAGAATCAT
TGGAATCTTGAAGGATGCGGAGGTCACCATCTTTATAATCATCTAAGAGCTGGTACATATATAATACAGG
ATCTTTCTCATAGGTAATGTAAAACCATGTGTTCATGACAGGTGCCTGAGCTAAGACCATCCCCCTCCAT
TCATTTTTGGAACCTTCCTCTGTCTCAAAAATATGTTCCACTGCCTTGCCAACCATTATTTCTGCCAAGT
GTGTATCACTGATTCTAGATGATGCAACTCTATTAGGAAGGACTTCAAGTGATGACACTCTTTCATCTCT
GTGAAGTTCTAATCCATAAACACAGTCAAATCCATCATATTTGATAAGATACAGAGAGGGATTTACAGGT
ACCTGATCCAGAACGGTTCCTTTCCACTGTGTTAGAGGTTCATCTCCATCTTTCCATCCGTGCTGAATTC
TGCAGCCCACGATGTTCCCCCGAGGCATAGTATATCTCCTTCTTAAGGTTAAACAAAATTATTTCTAGAG
GG
