>Addgene plasmid #74656 | SPIN3A | addgene partial sequence | sequence record 142506 | T7 5'-TAATACGACTCACTATAGGG-3'
ACCTTAAGAAGGAGATATACTATGCCTCGGGGGAACATCGTGGGCTGCAGAATTCAGCACGGATGGAAAG
ATGGAGATGAACCTCTAACACAGTGGAAAGGAACCGTTCTGGATCAGGTACCTGTAAATCCCTCTCTGTA
TCTTATCAAATATGATGGATTTGACTGTGTTTATGGATTAGAACTTCACAGAGATGAAAGAGTGTCATCA
CTTGAAGTCCTTCCTAATAGAGTTGCATCATCTAGAATCAGTGATACACACTTGGCAGAAATAATGGTTG
GCAAGGCAGTGGAACATATTTTTGAGACAGAGGAAGGTTCCAAAAATGAATGGAGGGGGATGGTCTTAGC
TCAGGCACCTGTCATGAACACATGGTTTTACATTACCTATGAGAAAGATCCTGTATTATATATGTACCAG
CTCTTAGATGATTATAAAGATGGTGACCTCCGCATCCTTCAAGATTCCAATGATTCTCCTCTGGCAGAGA
GGGAGCCAGGAGAAGTCATAGACAGCCTGGTAGGCAAACAGGTGGAATACGCCAAAGACGATGGCTCCAA
GAGAACTGGCATGGTCATTCATCAGGTAGAAGCAAAACCCTCTGTGTACTTCATCAAATTTGATGATGAT
TTCCATATCTATGTCTACGATTTGGTAAAAACATCTGCAGAGAACCTCTACTTCCAATCGCACCATCATC
ACCACCATGATTACAAGGATGACGACGATAAGTGAGGATCCGA
