[The description below was written by a language model from this plasmid's Addgene catalogue record.]
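Description:
SPIN3A is a bacterial expression plasmid built on the pNIC-CTHF backbone, a vector designed for ligation-independent cloning and recombinant protein production in E. coli. It confers kanamycin resistance and is recorded as low copy; the record does not state which origin of replication it carries, and no feature table is provided, so the finer details of the backbone cannot be described here.

The insert is a 720 bp fragment of human SPIN3 (spindlin-3, also known as TDRD27), a member of the spindlin family. The record notes that the insert may not be the full open reading frame, which is consistent with a construct whose boundaries were chosen to yield a well-behaved domain or truncation rather than the complete protein. Expression is driven by the T7 promoter, so production of the protein requires a host supplying T7 RNA polymerase, and the use of a T7 terminator sequencing primer implies that the cassette ends at a T7 terminator.

The backbone supplies a C-terminal tag made up of a TEV protease recognition site followed by a hexahistidine tag and a Flag epitope. The His6 tag allows capture by immobilised metal affinity chromatography, the Flag epitope offers an alternative handle for detection or purification, and the TEV site lets both tags be cleaved off afterwards, leaving nearly native protein. The stated purpose is bacterial expression of SPIN3 for structure determination, meaning the production of purified protein for structural studies.
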