Addgene plasmid #74656: SPIN3A
Purpose: Bacterial expression for structure determination; may not be full ORF
Depositing lab: Nicola Burgess-Brown. Depositing organization: University of Oxford.
Backbone
  Vector backbone: pNIC-CTHF
  Vector type: Bacterial Expression
Growth in bacteria
  Bacterial resistance: Kanamycin, 50 μg/mL
  Growth temperature: 37°C
  Growth strain: DH5alpha
  Copy number: Low Copy
Gene/Insert
  Gene/Insert name: SPIN3A (alt names: SPIN3A-c007; SPIN3spindlin-3)
  Species: H. sapiens (human)
  Insert size (bp): 720
  Entrez Gene: SPIN3 (a.k.a. SPIN-3, TDRD27, bA445O16.1)
  Promoter: T7
  Tag / fusion protein: TEV-His6-Flag (C terminal on backbone)
  Cloning method: Ligation Independent Cloning
  Sequencing primers: 5′ T7; 3′ T7term
Terms and licenses: Academic/Nonprofit Terms; Industry Terms: Not Available to Industry
Depositor comments: C-terminal His+flag, TEV-cleavable, for LIC cloning. EXP-06-AA9343 gi|115527078
How to cite: SPIN3A was a gift from Nicola Burgess-Brown (Addgene plasmid # 74656 ; http://n2t.net/addgene:74656 ; RRID:Addgene_74656)
